Addgene plasmid #57294: Dronpa-Rab4a-7
Purpose: Localization: Ras GTPase, Excitation: 503, Emission: 518
Depositing lab: Michael Davidson. Depositing organization: Florida State University, Tallahassee.
Backbone
  Vector backbone: Dronpa
  Backbone size w/o insert (bp): 4750
  Vector type: Mammalian Expression
  Selectable markers: Neomycin (select with G418)
Growth in bacteria
  Bacterial resistance: Kanamycin, 50 μg/mL
  Growth temperature: 37°C
  Growth strain: DH5alpha
  Copy number: High Copy
Gene/Insert
  Gene/Insert name: Rab4a (alt name: NM_004578.2)
  Species: H. sapiens (human)
  Entrez Gene: RAB4A (a.k.a. HRES-1, HRES-1/RAB4, HRES1, RAB4)
  Promoter: CMV
  Tag / fusion protein: Dronpa
  Cloning method: Unknown
  Sequencing primers: 5′ CMV-F; 3′ SV40pA-R
Terms and licenses: Academic/Nonprofit Terms; Industry Terms
Depositor comments: . Excitation = 503; Emission = 518
How to cite: Dronpa-Rab4a-7 was a gift from Michael Davidson (Addgene plasmid # 57294 ; http://n2t.net/addgene:57294 ; RRID:Addgene_57294)
