[The description below was written by a language model from this plasmid's Addgene catalogue record.]
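Description:
Dronpa-Rab4a-7 is a mammalian expression plasmid that produces human Rab4a (RAB4A) fused to the fluorescent protein Dronpa. It is built on a Dronpa backbone of about 4.75 kb without the insert, is maintained in E. coli as a high-copy plasmid under kanamycin selection, and carries a neomycin resistance marker so that transfected mammalian cells can be selected with G418. The record does not list the origin of replication or provide a feature table, so the detailed arrangement of backbone elements is not documented here.

Expression of the fusion is driven by the CMV promoter, a strong constitutive promoter in most mammalian cell lines, and the use of an SV40 polyA reverse sequencing primer implies an SV40 polyadenylation signal downstream of the coding region. The name suggests that Dronpa lies upstream of Rab4a, and the trailing "7" may refer to a linker length, but the record states neither the tag's position nor the linker. Dronpa is a green fluorescent protein, recorded here with an excitation maximum of 503 nm and emission of 518 nm. It is generally known for reversible photoswitching between bright and dark states, which makes it useful for tracking and super-resolution imaging.

Rab4a is a small GTPase of the Ras superfamily, generally associated with early and recycling endosomes. The stated purpose of the construct is as a localization marker for this GTPase, allowing Rab4a-positive compartments to be visualized in live or fixed mammalian cells by fluorescence microscopy.
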