>Addgene plasmid #57294 | Dronpa-Rab4a-7 | depositor partial sequence | sequence record 88432 | insert sequence
GACGTCAGATCCGCTAGCGCTACCGGTCGCCACCATGGTGAGTGTGATTAAACCAGACATGAAGATCAAG
CTGCGTATGGAAGGCGCTGTAAATGGACACCCGTTCGCGATTGAAGGAGTTGGCCTTGGGAAGCCTTTCG
AGGGAAAACAGAGTATGGACCTTAAAGTCAAAGAAGGCGGACCTCTGCCTTTCGCCTATGACATCTTGAC
AACTGTGTTCTGTTACGGCAACAGGGTATTCGCCAAATACCCAGAAAATATAGTAGACTATTTCAAGCAG
TCGTTTCCTGAGGGCTACTCTTGGGAACGAAGCATGAATTACGAAGACGGGGGCATTTGTAACGCGACAA
ACGACATAACCCTGGATGGTGACTGTTATATCTATGAAATTCGATTTGATGGTGTGAACTTTCCTGCCAA
TGGTCCAGTTATGCAGAAGAGGACTGTGAAATGGGAGCCATCCACTGAGAAATTGTATGTGCGTGATGGA
GTGCTGAAGGGTGATGTTAACATGGCTCTGTCGCTTGAAGGAGGTGGCCATTACCGATGTGACTTCAAAA
CTACTTATAAAGCTAAGAAGGTTGTCCAGTTGCCAGACTATCACTTTGTGGACCACCACATTGAGATTAA
AAGCCACGACAAAGATTACAGTAATGTTAATCTGCATGAGCACGCCGAAGCGCATTCTGAGCTGCCGAGG
CAGGCCAAGTCCGGACTCAGATCTCGAGCCATGTCGCAGACGGCCATGTCCGAAACCTACGATTTTTTGT
TTAAGTTCTTGGTTATTGGAAATGCAGGAACTGGCAAATCTTGCTTACTTCATCAGTTTATTGAAAAAAA
ATTCAAAGATGACTCAAATCATACAATAGGAGTGGAATTTGGTTCAAAGATAATAAATGTTGGTGGTAAA
TATGTAAAGTTACAAATATGGGATACAGCAGGACAAGAACGATTCAGGTCCGTGACGAGAAGTTATTACC
GAGGCGCGGCCGGGGCTCTCCTCGTCTATGATATCACCAGCCGAGAAACCTACAATGCGCTTACTAATTG
GTTAACAGATGCCCGAATGCTGGCGAGCCAGAACATTGTGATCATCCTTTGTGGAAACAAGAAGGACCTG
GATGCAGATCGTGAAGTTACCTTCTTAGAAGCCTCCAGATTTGCTCAAGAAAATGAGCTGATGTTTTTGG
AAACAAGTGCGCTCACAGGGGAGAATGTAGAAGAGGCTTTTGTACAGTGTGCAAGAAAAATACTTAACAA
AATCGAATCAGGTGAGCTGGACCCAGAAAGAATGGGCTCAGGTATTCAGTACGGAGATGCTGCCTTGAGA
CAGCTGAGGTCACCGCGGCGCGCACAGGCCCCGAACGCTCAGGAGTGTGGTTGTTAGGGATCCACCGGAT
CTAGATAACTGATCATAATCAGCCATACCAC
