>Addgene plasmid #57294 | Dronpa-Rab4a-7 | addgene partial sequence | sequence record 120359 | Dronpa-F 5'-ATCACTTTGTGGACCACCAC-3'
TTAATCTGCATGAGCACGCCGAAGCGCATTCTGAGCTGCCGAGGCAGGCCAAGTCCGGACTCAGATCTCG
AGCCATGTCGCAGACGGCCATGTCCGAAACCTACGATTTTTTGTTTAAGTTCTTGGTTATTGGAAATGCA
GGAACTGGCAAATCTTGCTTACTTCATCAGTTTATTGAAAAAAAATTCAAAGATGACTCAAATCATACAA
TAGGAGTGGAATTTGGTTCAAAGATAATAAATGTTGGTGGTAAATATGTAAAGTTACAAATATGGGATAC
AGCAGGACAAGAACGATTCAGGTCCGTGACGAGAAGTTATTACCGAGGCGCGGCCGGGGCTCTCCTCGTC
TATGATATCACCAGCCGAGAAACCTACAATGCGCTTACTAATTGGTTAACAGATGCCCGAATGCTGGCGA
GCCAGAACATTGTGATCATCCTTTGTGGAAACAAGAAGGACCTGGATGCAGATCGTGAAGTTACCTTCTT
AGAAGCCTCCAGATTTGCTCAAGAAAATGAGCTGATGTTTTTGGAAACAAGTGCGCTCACAGGGGAGAAT
GTAGAAGAGGCTTTTGTACAGTGTGCAAGAAAAATACTTAACAAAATCGAATCAGGTGAGCTGGACCCAG
AAAGAATGGGCTCAGGTATTCAGTACGGAGATGCTGCCTTGAGACAGCTGAGGTCACCGCGGCGCGCACA
GGCCCCGAACGCTCAGGAGTGTGGTTGTTAGGGATCCACCGGATCTAGATAACTGATCATAATCAGCCAT
ACCACA
